>Addgene plasmid #79785 | jk100 pSinEGdsp(p1:MAPPnL;p2:gfp:barcodelandingpad:4xboxB) | depositor full sequence | sequence record 149396 | jk100 pSinEGdsp(p1:MAPPnL;p2:gfp:barcodelandingpad:4xboxB) sequence 13220 bps
ATTGACGGCGTAGTACACACTATTGAATCAAACAGCCGACCAATTGCACTACCATCACAATGGAGAAGCC
AGTAGTAAACGTAGACGTAGACCCCCAGAGTCCGTTTGTCGTGCAACTGCAAAAAAGCTTCCCGCAATTT
GAGGTAGTAGCACAGCAGGTCACTCCAAATGACCATGCTAATGCCAGAGCATTTTCGCATCTGGCCAGTA
AACTAATCGAGCTGGAGGTTCCTACCACAGCGACGATCTTGGACATAGGCAGCGCACCGGCTCGTAGAAT
GTTTTCCGAGCACCAGTATCATTGTGTCTGCCCCATGCGTAGTCCAGAAGACCCGGACCGCATGATGAAA
TACGCCAGTAAACTGGCGGAAAAAGCGTGCAAGATTACAAACAAGAACTTGCATGAGAAGATTAAGGATC
TCCGGACCGTACTTGATACGCCGGATGCTGAAACACCATCGCTCTGCTTTCACAACGATGTTACCTGCAA
CATGCGTGCCGAATATTCCGTCATGCAGGACGTGTATATCAACGCTCCCGGAACTATCTATCATCAGGCT
ATGAAAGGCGTGCGGACCCTGTACTGGATTGGCTTCGACACCACCCAGTTCATGTTCTCGGCTATGGCAG
GTTCGTACCCTGCGTACAACACCAACTGGGCCGACGAGAAAGTCCTTGAAGCGCGTAACATCGGACTTTG
CAGCACAAAGCTGAGTGAAGGTAGGACAGGAAAATTGTCGATAATGAGGAAGAAGGAGTTGAAGCCCGGG
TCGCGGGTTTATTTCTCCGTAGGATCGACACTTTATCCAGAACACAGAGCCAGCTTGCAGAGCTGGCATC
TTCCATCGGTGTTCCACTTGAATGGAAAGCAGTCGTACACTTGCCGCTGTGATACAGTGGTGAGTTGCGA
AGGCTACGTAGTGAAGAAAATCACCATCAGTCCCGGGATCACGGGAGAAACCGTGGGATACGCGGTTACA
CACAATAGCGAGGGCTTCTTGCTATGCAAAGTTACTGACACAGTAAAAGGAGAACGGGTATCGTTCCCTG
TGTGCACGTACATCCCGGCCACCATATGCGATCAGATGACTGGTATAATGGCCACGGATATATCACCTGA
CGATGCACAAAAACTTCTGGTTGGGCTCAACCAGCGAATTGTCATTAACGGTAGGACTAACAGGAACACC
AACACCATGCAAAATTACCTTCTGCCGATCATAGCACAAGGGTTCAGCAAATGGGCTAAGGAGCGCAAGG
ATGATCTTGATAACGAGAAAATGCTGGGTACTAGAGAACGCAAGCTTACGTATGGCTGCTTGTGGGCGTT
TCGCACTAAGAAAGTACATTCGTTTTATCGCCCACCTGGAACGCAGACCTGCGTAAAAGTCCCAGCCTCT
TTTAGCGCTTTTCCCATGTCGTCCGTATGGACGACCTCTTTGCCCATGTCGCTGAGGCAGAAATTGAAAC
TGGCATTGCAACCAAAGAAGGAGGAAAAACTGCTGCAGGTCTCGGAGGAATTAGTCATGGAGGCCAAGGC
TGCTTTTGAGGATGCTCAGGAGGAAGCCAGAGCGGAGAAGCTCCGAGAAGCACTTCCACCATTAGTGGCA
GACAAAGGCATCGAGGCAGCCGCAGAAGTTGTCTGCGAAGTGGAGGGGCTCCAGGCGGACATCGGAGCAG
CATTAGTTGAAACCCCGCGCGGTCACGTAAGGATAATACCTCAAGCAAATGACCGTATGATCGGACAGTA
TATCGTTGTCTCGCCAAACTCTGTGCTGAAGAATGCCAAACTCGCACCAGCGCACCCGCTAGCAGATCAG
GTTAAGATCATAACACACTCCGGAAGATCAGGAAGGTACGCGGTCGAACCATACGACGCTAAAGTACTGA
TGCCAGCAGGAGGTGCCGTACCATGGCCAGAATTCCTAGCACTGAGTGAGAGCGCCACGTTAGTGTACAA
CGAAAGAGAGTTTGTGAACCGCAAACTATACCACATTGCCATGCATGGCCCCGCCAAGAATACAGAAGAG
GAGCAGTACAAGGTTACAAAGGCAGAGCTTGCAGAAACAGAGTACGTGTTTGACGTGGACAAGAAGCGTT
GCGTTAAGAAGGAAGAAGCCTCAGGTCTGGTCCTCTCGGGAGAACTGACCAACCCTCCCTATCATGAGCT
AGCTCTGGAGGGACTGAAGACCCGACCTGCGGTCCCGTACAAGGTCGAAACAATAGGAGTGATAGGCACA
CCGGGGTCGGGCAAGTCAGCTATTATCAAGTCAACTGTCACGGCACGAGATCTTGTTACCAGCGGAAAGA
AAGAAAATTGTCGCGAAATTGAGGCCGACGTGCTAAGACTGAGGGGTATGCAGATTACGTCGAAGACAGT
AGATTCGGTTATGCTCAACGGATGCCACAAAGCCGTAGAAGTGCTGTACGTTGACGAAGCGTTCGCGTGC
CACGCAGGAGCACTACTTGCCTTGATTGCTATCGTCAGGCCCCGCAAGAAGGTAGTACTATGCGGAGACC
CCATGCAATGCGGATTCTTCAACATGATGCAACTAAAGGTACATTTCAATCACCCTGAAAAAGACATATG
CACCAAGACATTCTACAAGTATATCTCCCGGCGTTGCACACAGCCAGTTACAGCTATTGTATCGACACTG
CATTACGATGGAAAGATGAAAACCACGAACCCGTGCAAGAAGAACATTGAAATCGATATTACAGGGGCCA
CAAAGCCGAAGCCAGGGGATATCATCCTGACATGTTTCCGCGGGTGGGTTAAGCAATTGCAAATCGACTA
TCCCGGACATGAAGTAATGACAGCCGCGGCCTCACAAGGGCTAACCAGAAAAGGAGTGTATGCCGTCCGG
CAAAAAGTCAATGAAAACCCACTGTACGCGATCACATCAGAGCATGTGAACGTGTTGCTCACCCGCACTG
AGGACAGGCTAGTGTGGAAAACCTTGCAGGGCGACCCATGGATTAAGCAGCCCACTAACATACCTAAAGG
AAACTTTCAGGCTACTATAGAGGACTGGGAAGCTGAACACAAGGGAATAATTGCTGCAATAAACAGCCCC
ACTCCCCGTGCCAATCCGTTCAGCTGCAAGACCAACGTTTGCTGGGCGAAAGCATTGGAACCGATACTAG
CCACGGCCGGTATCGTACTTACCGGTTGCCAGTGGAGCGAACTGTTCCCACAGTTTGCGGATGACAAACC
ACATTCGGCCATTTACGCCTTAGACGTAATTTGCATTAAGTTTTTCGGCATGGACTTGACAAGCGGACTG
TTTTCTAAACAGAGCATCCCACTAACGTACCATCCCGCCGATTCAGCGAGGCCGGTAGCTCATTGGGACA
ACAGCCCAGGAACCCGCAAGTATGGGTACGATCACGCCATTGCCGCCGAACTCTCCCGTAGATTTCCGGT
GTTCCAGCTAGCTGGGAAGGGCACACAACTTGATTTGCAGACGGGGAGAACCAGAGTTATCTCTGCACAG
CATAACCTGGTCCCGGTGAACCGCAATCTTCCTCACGCCTTAGTCCCCGAGTACAAGGAGAAGCAACCCG
GCCCGGTCAAAAAATTCTTGAACCAGTTCAAACACCACTCAGTACTTGTGGTATCAGAGGAAAAAATTGA
AGCTCCCCGTAAGAGAATCGAATGGATCGCCCCGATTGGCATAGCCGGTGCAGATAAGAACTACAACCTG
GCTTTCGGGTTTCCGCCGCAGGCACGGTACGACCTGGTGTTCATCAACATTGGAACTAAATACAGAAACC
ACCACTTTCAGCAGTGCGAAGACCATGCGGCGACCTTAAAAACCCTTTCGCGTTCGGCCCTGAATTGCCT
TAACCCAGGAGGCACCCTCGTGGTGAAGTCCTATGGCTACGCCGACCGCAACAGTGAGGACGTAGTCACC
GCTCTTGCCAGAAAGTTTGTCAGGGTGTCTGCAGCGAGACCAGATTGTGTCTCAAGCAATACAGAAATGT
ACCTGATTTTCCGACAACTAGACAACAGCCGTACACGGCAATTCACCCCGCACCATCTGAATTGCGTGAT
TTCGTCCGTGTATGAGGGTACAAGAGATGGAGTTGGAGCCGCGCCGTCATACCGCACCAAAAGGGAGAAT
ATTGCTGACTGTCAAGAGGAAGCAGTTGTCAACGCAGCCAATCCGCTGGGTAGACCAGGCGAAGGAGTCT
GCCGTGCCATCTATAAACGTTGGCCGACCAGTTTTACCGATTCAGCCACGGAGACAGGCACCGCAAGAAT
GACTGTGTGCCTAGGAAAGAAAGTGATCCACGCGGTCGGCCCTGATTTCCGGAAGCACCCAGAAGCAGAA
GCCTTGAAATTGCTACAAAACGCCTACCATGCAGTGGCAGACTTAGTAAATGAACATAACATCAAGTCTG
TCGCCATTCCACTGCTATCTACAGGCATTTACGCAGCCGGAAAAGACCGCCTTGAAGTATCACTTAACTG
CTTGACAACCGCGCTAGACAGAACTGACGCGGACGTAACCATCTATTGCCTGGATAAGAAGTGGAAGGAA
AGAATCGACGCGGCACTCCAACTTAAGGAGTCTGTAACAGAGCTGAAGGATGAAGATATGGAGATCGACG
ATGAGTTAGTATGGATTCATCCAGACAGTTGCTTGAAGGGAAGAAAGGGATTCAGTACTACAAAAGGAAA
ATTGTATTCGTACTTCGAAGGCACCAAATTCCATCAAGCAGCAAAAGACATGGCGGAGATAAAGGTCCTG
TTCCCTAATGACCAGGAAAGTAATGAACAACTGTGTGCCTACATATTGGGTGAGACCATGGAAGCAATCC
GCGAAAAGTGCCCGGTCGACCATAACCCGTCGTCTAGCCCGCCCAAAACGTTGCCGTGCCTTTGCATGTA
TGCCATGACGCCAGAAAGGGTCCACAGACTTAGAAGCAATAACGTCAAAGAAGTTACAGTATGCTCCTCC
ACCCCCCTTCCTAAGCACAAAATTAAGAATGTTCAGAAGGTTCAGTGCACGAAAGTAGTCCTGTTTAATC
CGCACACTCCCGCATTCGTTCCCGCCCGTAAGTACATAGAAGTGCCAGAACAGCCTACCGCTCCTCCTGC
ACAGGCCGAGGAGGCCCCCGAAGTTGTAGCGACACCGTCACCATCTACAGCTGATAACACCTCGCTTGAT
GTCACAGACATCTCACTGGATATGGATGACAGTAGCGAAGGCTCACTTTTTTCGAGCTTTAGCGGATCGG
ACAACTCTATTACTAGTATGGACAGTTGGTCGTCAGGACCTAGTTCACTAGAGATAGTAGACCGAAGGCA
GGTGGTGGTGGCTGACGTTCATGCCGTCCAAGAGCCTGCCCCTATTCCACCGCCAAGGCTAAAGAAGATG
GCCCGCCTGGCAGCGGCAAGAAAAGAGCCCACTCCACCGGCAAGCAATAGCTCTGAGTCCCTCCACCTCT
CTTTTGGTGGGGTATCCATGTCCCTCGGATCAATTTTCGACGGAGAGACGGCCCGCCAGGCAGCGGTACA
ACCCCTGGCAACAGGCCCCACGGATGTGCCTATGTCTTTCGGATCGTTTTCCGACGGAGAGATTGATGAG
CTGAGCCGCAGAGTAACTGAGTCCGAACCCGTCCTGTTTGGATCATTTGAACCGGGCGAAGTGAACTCAA
TTATATCGTCCCGATCAGCCGTATCTTTTCCACTACGCAAGCAGAGACGTAGACGCAGGAGCAGGAGGAC
TGAATACTGACTAACCGGGGTAGGTGGGTACATATTTTCGACGGACACAGGCCCTGGGCACTTGCAAAAG
AAGTCCGTTCTGCAGAACCAGCTTACAGAACCGACCTTGGAGCGCAATGTCCTGGAAAGAATTCATGCCC
CGGTGCTCGACACGTCGAAAGAGGAACAACTCAAACTCAGGTACCAGATGATGCCCACCGAAGCCAACAA
AAGTAGGTACCAGTCTCGTAAAGTAGAAAATCAGAAAGCCATAACCACTGAGCGACTACTGTCAGGACTA
CGACTGTATAACTCTGCCACAGATCAGCCAGAATGCTATAAGATCACCTATCCGAAACCATTGTACTCCA
GTAGCGTACCGGCGAACTACTCCGATCCACAGTTCGCTGTAGCTGTCTGTAACAACTATCTGCATGAGAA
CTATCCGACAGTAGCATCTTATCAGATTACTGACGAGTACGATGCTTACTTGGATATGGTAGACGGGACA
GTCGCCTGCCTGGATACTGCAACCTTCTGCCCCGCTAAGCTTAGAAGTTACCCGAAAAAACATGAGTATA
GAGCCCCGAATATCCGCAGTGCGGTTCCATCAGCGATGCAGAACACGCTACAAAATGTGCTCATTGCCGC
AACTAAAAGAAATTGCAACGTCACGCAGATGCGTGAACTGCCAACACTGGACTCAGCGACATTCAATGTC
GAATGCTTTCGAAAATATGCATGTAATGACGAGTATTGGGAGGAGTTCGCTCGGAAGCCAATTAGGATTA
CCACTGAGTTTGTCACCGCATATGTAGCTAGACTGAAAGGCCCTAAGGCCGCCGCACTATTTGCAAAGAC
GTATAATTTGGTCCCATTGCAAGAAGTGCCTATGGATAGATTCGTCATGGACATGAAAAGAGACGTGAAA
GTTACACCAGGCACGAAACACACAGAAGAAAGACCGAAAGTACAAGTGATACAAGCCGCAGAACCCCTGG
CGACTGCTTACTTATGCGGGATTCACCGGGAATTAGTGCGTAGGCTTACGGCCGTCTTGCTTCCAAACAT
TCACACGCTTTTTGACATGTCGGCGGAGGATTTTGATGCAATCATAGCAGAACACTTCAAGCAAGGCGAC
CCGGTACTGGAGACGGATATCGCATCATTCGACAAAAGCCAAGACGACGCTATGGCGTTAACCGGTCTGA
TGATCTTGGAGGACCTGGGTGTGGATCAACCACTACTCGACTTGATCGAGTGCGCCTTTGGAGAAATATC
ATCCACCCATCTACCTACGGGTACTCGTTTTAAATTCGGGGCGATGATGAAATCCGGAATGTTCCTCACA
CTTTTTGTCAACACAGTTTTGAATGTCGTTATCGCCAGCAGAGTACTAGAAGAGCGGCTTAAAACGTCCA
GATGTGCAGCGTTCATTGGCGACGACAACATCATACATGGAGTAGTATCTGACAAAGAAATGGCTGAGAG
GTGCGCCACCTGGCTCAACATGGAGGTTAAGATCATCGACGCAGTCATCGGTGAGAGACCACCTTACTTC
TGCGGCGGATTTATCTTGCAAGATTCGGTTACTTCCACAGCGTGCCGCGTGGCGGATCCCCTGAAAAGGC
TGTTTAAGTTGGGTAAACCGCTCCCAGCCGACGACGAGCAAGACGAAGACAGAAGACGCGCTCTGCTAGA
TGAAACAAAGGCGTGGTTTAGAGTAGGTATAACAGGCACTTTAGCAGTGGCCGTGACGACCCGGTATGAG
GTAGACAATATTACACCTGTCCTACTGGCATTGAGAACTTTTGCCCAGAGCAAAAGAGCATTCCAAGCCA
TCAGAGGGGAAATTAAAGCATCTCTACGGTGGTCCTAAATAGTCAGCATAGTACATTTCATCTGACTAAT
ACCACAACACCACCACCTCTAGAGCCACCATGCCACCTTCTACTAGTCTTTTGTTGCTTGCTGCACTTCT
CCCCTTCGCTCTTCCCGCTTCAGATTGGAAGACAGGAGAAGTCACCGCTTCCCGCGACCACATGGTGCTG
CACGAATATGTGAACGCTGCTGGCATCACAGGCGGTGGCGGATCTGGCGGCGGTGGTAGCGTCGACGAAC
AAAAACTCATCTCAGAAGAGGATCTACAATTCATGGACAAAGACTGCGAAATGAAGCGCACCACCCTGGA
TAGCCCTCTGGGCAAGCTGGAACTGTCTGGGTGCGAACAGGGCCTGCACCGTATCATCTTCCTGGGCAAA
GGAACATCTGCCGCCGACGCCGTGGAAGTGCCTGCCCCAGCCGCCGTGCTGGGCGGACCAGAGCCACTGA
TCCAGGCCACCGCCTGGCTCAACGCCTACTTTCACCAGCCTGAGGCCATCGAGGAGTTCCCTGTGCCAGC
CCTGCACCACCCAGTGTTCCAGCAGGAGAGCTTTACCCGCCAGGTGCTGTGGAAACTGCTGAAAGTGGTG
AAGTTCGGAGAGGTCATCAGCGAGAGCCACCTGGCCGCCCTGGTGGGCAATCCCGCCGCCACCGCCGCCG
TGAACACCGCCCTGGACGGAAATCCCGTGCCCATTCTGATCCCCTGCCACCGGGTGGTGCAGGGCGACAG
CGACGTGGGGCCCTACCTGGGCGGGCTCGCCGTGAAAGAGTGGCTGCTGGCCCACGAGGGCCACAGACTG
GGCAAGCCTGGGCTGGGTGGCGGTGGCGGATCTGTCGACTTTCAGAAAGCTAGCTCTATTGTTTATAAGA
AGGAGGGGGAACAGGTGGAGTTCAGTTTCCCATTGGCCTTCACAGTCGAGAAGCTCACAGGATCAGGAGA
GTTGTGGTGGCAGGCCGAAAGAGCCTCCTCCAGCAAGAGTTGGATCACTTTTGATCTGAAAAACAAAGAA
GTGAGCGTGAAGAGAGTCACACAGGACCCTAAGCTGCAGATGGGCAAGAAGTTGCCTTTGCACTTGACAC
TCCCCCAAGCCCTGCCCCAGTATGCTGGCTCCGGGAACCTCACCCTCGCCTTGGAGGCTAAGACCGGAAA
GTTGCATCAGGAGGTCAACCTCGTGGTGATGAGGGCAACACAGCTGCAGAAGAACCTGACCTGCGAAGTG
TGGGGTCCCACCTCACCTAAACTGATGCTGTCTCTGAAGCTGGAGAATAAGGAGGCTAAAGTCAGTAAAA
GAGAGAAGGCTGTGTGGGTCCTTAACCCGGAGGCAGGGATGTGGCAGTGTCTTCTTAGCGACTCTGGACA
GGTGCTGCTGGAGAGCAACATCAAGGTGCTTCCTACTTGGTCAACACCAGTACAGCCGATGGCCCTGATC
GTACTCGGGGGAGTCGCCGGCCTGCTTCTGTTTATCGGCCTGGGCATCTTCTTCTGCGTACGCTACAAGT
ATCGCAACAGGGATGAGGGATCTAGCGCTCCACCGCTCGACGGAGCCGGAGCTGGCGCTGGAGCTGGAGC
CGGAGCTGGCGGGCTAGCCACCATGGACGCACAAACACGACGACGTGAGCGTCGCGCTGAGAAACAAGCT
CAATGGAAAGCTGCAAACCCACCGCTCGACGGAGCCGGAGCTGGCGCTGGAGCTGGAGCCGGAGCTGGCG
GTCTAGCCACCATGGACGCACAAACACGACGACGTGAGCGTCGCGCTGAGAAACAAGCTCAATGGAAAGC
TGCAAACCCACCGCTCGACGGAGCCGGAGCTGGCGCTGGAGCTGGAGCCGGAGCTGGCGGTCTAGCCACC
ATGGACGCACAAACACGACGACGTGAGCGTCGCGCTGAGAAACAAGCTCAATGGAAAGCTGCAAACCCAC
CGCTCGACGGAGCCGGAGCTGGCGCTGGAGCTGGAGCCGGAGCTGGCGGTCTAGCCACCATGGACGCACA
AACACGACGACGTGAGCGTCGCGCTGAGAAACAAGCTCAATGGAAAGCTGCAAACCCACCGCTCGAGCCA
CCGCTCGACGGAGCCGGAGCTGGCGCTGGAGCTGGAGCCGGAGCTGGCGGTCTAGCCACCCCACCGAGCG
CTTACCACGTTGACGAATCTAGGAACTATATCAGTAACAGTGCTCAGAGTAATGGCGCCGTGGTTAAAGA
GAAACAGCCCTCCAGCGCCAAATCAGCAAACAAAAACAAGAAAAACAAGGATAAAGAGTACTACGTATAG
GCGGCGCATGCAGGCCTTAAAGCATCTCTACGGTGGTCCTAAATAGTCAGCATAGTACATTTCATCTGAC
TAATACCACAACACCACCACCTCTAGTAGAGGCGCGCCACCATGGTGAGCAAGGGCGAGGAGCTGTTCAC
CGGGGTGGTGCCCATCCTGGTCGAGCTGGACGGCGACGTAAACGGCCACAAGTTCAGCGTGTCCGGCGAG
GGCGAGGGCGATGCCACCTACGGCAAGCTGACCCTGAAGTTCATCTGCACCACCGGCAAGCTGCCCGTGC
CCTGGCCCACCCTCGTGACCACCCTGACCTACGGCGTGCAGTGCTTCAGCCGCTACCCCGACCACATGAA
GCAGCACGACTTCTTCAAGTCCGCCATGCCCGAAGGCTACGTCCAGGAGCGCACCATCTTCTTCAAGGAC
GACGGCAACTACAAGACCCGCGCCGAGGTGAAGTTCGAGGGCGACACCCTGGTGAACCGCATCGAGCTGA
AGGGCATCGACTTCAAGGAGGACGGCAACATCCTGGGGCACAAGCTGGAGTACAACTACAACAGCCACAA
CGTCTATATCATGGCCGACAAGCAGAAGAACGGCATCAAGGTGAACTTCAAGATCCGCCACAACATCGAG
GACGGCAGCGTGCAGCTCGCCGACCACTACCAGCAGAACACCCCCATCGGCGACGGCCCCGTGCTGCTGC
CCGACAACCACTACCTGAGCACCCAGTCCGCCCTGAGCAAAGACCCCAACGAGAAGCGCGATCACATGGT
CCTGCTGGAGTTCGTGACCGCCGCCGGGATCACTCTCGGCATGGACGAGCTGTACAAGTAAACGCGTGAG
AACTTCAGCGGCCGCTACCTAATTGCCGTCGTGAGGTACGACCACCGCTAGCTGTACAGCCCTGAAAAAG
GGCTCGAGCCCTGAAAAAGGGCAATTGCCCTGAAAAAGGGCGTCGACGCCCTGAAAAAGGGCGGAATTCA
TGTCCAATTTACTGACTGTACACCAAAATTTGCCTGCGGGCCCAATGATCCGACCAGCAAAACTCGATGT
ACTTCCGAGGAACTGATGTGCATAATGCATCAGGCTGGTACATTAGATCCCCGCTTACCGCGGGCAATAT
AGCAACACTAAAAACTCGATGTACTTCCGAGGAAGCGCAGTGCATAATGTTGCGCAGTGTTGCCACATAA
CCACTATATTAACCATTTATTTAGCGGACGCCAAAAACTCAATGTATTTTTGAGGAAGCGTGGTGCATAA
TGCCACGCAGGTTTTGCATAATTTTTTTTTTTTTTTTTATTAATCAACAAAATTTTGTTTTTAACATTTC
AAAAAAAAAAAAAAAAAAAAAAAAAAAAAAAAAAGGGGAATTCCTCGATAATTAAGCGGCCTAGATTATG
TAGGTTGTGAGATGCGGGAGGTTCTCGATCTTCCCGTGGGACGTCAAGGCCGCTTAATTAATCGAGGGGA
ATTAATTCTTGAAGACGAAAGGGCCAGGTGGCACTTTTCGGGGAAATGTGCGCGGAACCCCTATTTGTTT
ATTTTTCTAAATACATTCAAATATGTATCCGCTCATGAGACAATAACCCTGATAAATGCTTCAATAATAT
TGAAAAAGGAAGAGTATGAGTATTCAACATTTCCGTGTCGCCCTTATTCCCTTTTTTGCGGCATTTTGCC
TTCCTGTTTTTGCTCACCCAGAAACGCTGGTGAAAGTAAAAGATGCTGAAGATCAGTTGGGTGCACGAGT
GGGTTACATCGAACTGGATCTCAACAGCGGTAAGATCCTTGAGAGTTTTCGCCCCGAAGAACGTTTTCCA
ATGATGAGCACTTTTAAAGTTCTGCTATGTGGCGCGGTATTATCCCGTGTTGACGCCGGGCAAGAGCAAC
TCGGTCGCCGCATACACTATTCTCAGAATGACTTGGTTGAGTACTCACCAGTCACAGAAAAGCATCTTAC
GGATGGCATGACAGTAAGAGAATTATGCAGTGCTGCCATAACCATGAGTGATAACACTGCGGCCAACTTA
CTTCTGACAACGATCGGAGGACCGAAGGAGCTAACCGCTTTTTTGCACAACATGGGGGATCATGTAACTC
GCCTTGATCGTTGGGAACCGGAGCTGAATGAAGCCATACCAAACGACGAGCGTGACACCACGATGCCTGT
AGCAATGGCAACAACGTTGCGCAAACTATTAACTGGCGAACTACTTACTCTAGCTTCCCGGCAACAATTA
ATAGACTGGATGGAGGCGGATAAAGTTGCAGGACCACTTCTGCGCTCGGCCCTTCCGGCTGGCTGGTTTA
TTGCTGATAAATCTGGAGCCGGTGAGCGTGGGTCTCGCGGTATCATTGCAGCACTGGGGCCAGATGGTAA
GCCCTCCCGTATCGTAGTTATCTACACGACGGGGAGTCAGGCAACTATGGATGAACGAAATAGACAGATC
GCTGAGATAGGTGCCTCACTGATTAAGCATTGGTAACTGTCAGACCAAGTTTACTCATATATACTTTAGA
TTGATTTAAAACTTCATTTTTAATTTAAAAGGATCTAGGTGAAGATCCTTTTTGATAATCTCATGACCAA
AATCCCTTAACGTGAGTTTTCGTTCCACTGAGCGTCAGACCCCGTAGAAAAGATCAAAGGATCTTCTTGA
GATCCTTTTTTTCTGCGCGTAATCTGCTGCTTGCAAACAAAAAAACCACCGCTACCAGCGGTGGTTTGTT
TGCCGGATCAAGAGCTACCAACTCTTTTTCCGAAGGTAACTGGCTTCAGCAGAGCGCAGATACCAAATAC
TGTCCTTCTAGTGTAGCCGTAGTTAGGCCACCACTTCAAGAACTCTGTAGCACCGCCTACATACCTCGCT
CTGCTAATCCTGTTACCAGTGGCTGCTGCCAGTGGCGATAAGTCGTGTCTTACCGGGTTGGACTCAAGAC
GATAGTTACCGGATAAGGCGCAGCGGTCGGGCTGAACGGGGGGTTCGTGCACACAGCCCAGCTTGGAGCG
AACGACCTACACCGAACTGAGATACCTACAGCGTGAGCATTGAGAAAGCGCCACGCTTCCCGAAGGGAGA
AAGGCGGACAGGTATCCGGTAAGCGGCAGGGTCGGAACAGGAGAGCGCACGAGGGAGCTTCCAGGGGGAA
ACGCCTGGTATCTTTATAGTCCTGTCGGGTTTCGCCACCTCTGACTTGAGCGTCGATTTTTGTGATGCTC
GTCAGGGGGGCGGAGCCTATGGAAAAACGCCAGCAACGCGAGCTCGTATGGACATATTGTCGTTAGAACG
CGGCTACAATTAATACATAACCTTATGTATCATACACATACGATTTAGGGGACACTATAG
Features (pLannotate 1.2.2; 11 found; start..end, strand, type, name):
     60..7577    +  CDS            POLN_SINDV: Experimental evidence at protein level: Swiss-Prot protein existence level 1. [RNA-directed RNA polymerase nsP4]: RNA dependent RNA polymerase (PubMed:8107248, PubMed:7517863, PubMed:19036396). Replicates genomic and antigenomic RNA by recognizing replications specific signals. The early replication complex formed by the polyprotein P123 and nsP4 synthesizes minus-strand RNAs (PubMed:8107248, PubMed:7517863, PubMed:2529379). The late replication complex composed of fully processed nsP1-nsP4 is responsible for the production of genomic and subgenomic plus-strand RNAs (PubMed:8107248, PubMed:751
   7660..7746    +  CDS            pat-3 (fragment): PAT3_CAEEL - Experimental evidence at protein level: Swiss-Prot protein existence level 1. Integrin alpha ina-1/beta pat-3 is a receptor for laminin. Integrin alpha pat-2/beta pat-3 recognizes the sequence R-G-D in its ligands (Probable). Plays a role in cell migration, morphogenesis and probably in cell-cell interactions (PubMed:19023419, PubMed:17326220, PubMed:23283987). During gonad morphogenesis, involved in distal tip cell (DTC)-mediated guidance of gonad elongation, in maintaining their sharp tapering morphology and in their migration (PubMed:19023419). Component of an integrin containi
   7873..8418    +  CDS            CLIP-tag™: human O6-alkylguanine-DNA-alkyltransferase variant that forms covalent bonds with benzylcytosine derivatives fast-reacting variant, optimized for mammalian expression
   8440..9111    +  CDS            CD4 (fragment): CD4_HUMAN - Experimental evidence at protein level: Swiss-Prot protein existence level 1. (Microbial infection) Primary receptor for human immunodeficiency virus-1 (HIV-1) (PubMed:2214026, PubMed:16331979, PubMed:9641677, PubMed:12089508). Down-regulated by HIV-1 Vpu (PubMed:17346169). Acts as a receptor for Human Herpes virus 7/HHV-7 (PubMed:7909607). From Homo sapiens (Human).
   9193..9258    +  CDS            N (fragment): REGN_LAMBD - Experimental evidence at protein level: Swiss-Prot protein existence level 1. Plays a role as a transcriptional antitermination factor that allows the virus to initiate its lytic phase. Activates expression of the delayed viral early genes by modifying host RNA polymerase (RNAP) into a form that is resistant to termination signals. This antitermination function requires the host NusA protein which serves to stabilize the interaction between antitermination protein N and host RNA polymerase. From Escherichia phage lambda (Bacteriophage lambda).
   9730..9867    +  CDS            NRXN1 (fragment): NRX1B_BOVIN - Experimental evidence at protein level: Swiss-Prot protein existence level 1. Neuronal cell surface protein that may be involved in cell recognition and cell adhesion by forming intracellular junctions through binding to neuroligins. May play a role in formation or maintenance of synaptic junctions. May mediate intracellular signaling. May play a role in angiogenesis (By similarity). From Bos taurus (Bovine).
   9982..10701   +  CDS            EGFP: the original enhanced GFP (Yang et al., 1996) mammalian codon-optimized
  10850..10887   +  CDS            Cre (fragment): site-specific recombinase Cre is a site-specific recombinase from bacteriophage P1. Recombination occurs at loxP sequences.
  11391..11495   +  promoter       AmpR promoter: bla
  11496..12356   +  CDS            AmpR: β-lactamase; bla; confers resistance to ampicillin, carbenicillin, and related antibiotics
  12527..13115   +  rep_origin     ori: high-copy-number ColE1/pMB1/pBR322/pUC origin of replication
