[The description below was written by a language model from this plasmid's Addgene catalogue record and pLannotate feature annotations shown in this document.]
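Description:
jk100 pSinEGdsp(p1:MAPPnL;p2:gfp:barcodelandingpad:4xboxB) is a 13.2 kb Sindbis virus genomic plasmid built on the pSinEGdsp backbone, a double-subgenomic-promoter alphavirus vector, as the p1/p2 notation in the name indicates. It is maintained in E. coli through a high-copy ColE1/pUC-type origin and selected with ampicillin via the bla gene and its promoter. The first and largest annotated feature is the Sindbis nonstructural polyprotein (nsP1–nsP4). This encodes the viral RNA-dependent RNA polymerase complex, which replicates the genomic RNA and transcribes subgenomic messages in infected mammalian cells. The feature table annotates neither the subgenomic promoters nor any upstream promoter for making genomic RNA, and no viral structural genes were detected.

The first subgenomic position carries MAPP-nL, which the annotation shows to be a composite fusion protein. It contains a short fragment matching C. elegans pat-3 integrin, a CLIP-tag for covalent benzylcytosine labelling, a portion of human CD4, a fragment of the bacteriophage lambda N protein, and a neurexin-1β fragment. The lambda N peptide is the natural binding partner of boxB RNA hairpins. The second subgenomic position expresses an EGFP transcript followed, according to the name, by a barcode landing pad and four boxB repeats. Together these parts suggest that the neurexin-derived carrier protein binds the barcoded GFP RNA through the N–boxB interaction. The landing pad and boxB elements are not annotated themselves, and a very short Cre-like match downstream of EGFP is probably incidental. The stated purpose is a Sindbis genomic plasmid into which barcode sequences can be introduced, but the record does not detail downstream applications.
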