Addgene plasmid #79785: jk100 pSinEGdsp(p1:MAPPnL;p2:gfp:barcodelandingpad:4xboxB)
Purpose: genomic Sindbis plasmid, encoding MAPPnL and a GFP RNA with a barcode landing pad
Depositing lab: Anthony Zador. Depositing organization: Cold Spring Harbor Laboratory.
Backbone
  Vector backbone: pSinEGdsp
  Total vector size (bp): 13220
  Vector type: Mammalian Expression, Synthetic Biology ; SIndbis virus genomic plasmid
Growth in bacteria
  Bacterial resistance: Ampicillin, 100 μg/mL
  Growth temperature: 37°C
  Growth strain: NEB Stable
  Copy number: Unknown
Gene/Insert
  Gene/Insert name: MAPP-nL
Terms and licenses: Academic/Nonprofit Terms; Industry Terms: Not Available to Industry
How to cite: jk100 pSinEGdsp(p1:MAPPnL;p2:gfp:barcodelandingpad:4xboxB) was a gift from Anthony Zador (Addgene plasmid # 79785 ; http://n2t.net/addgene:79785 ; RRID:Addgene_79785)
