>Addgene plasmid #79785 | jk100 pSinEGdsp(p1:MAPPnL;p2:gfp:barcodelandingpad:4xboxB) | addgene partial sequence | sequence record 151901 | SindbisVirGenome-F1 5'-ccagagcaaaagagcattcc-3'
AAAGCATCTCTACGGTGGTCCTAAATAGTCAGCATAGTACATTTCATCTGACTAATACCACAACACCACC
ACCTCTAGAGCCACCATGCCACCTTCTACTAGTCTTTTGTTGCTTGCTGCACTTCTCCCCTTCGCTCTTC
CCGCTTCAGATTGGAAGACAGGAGAAGTCACCGCTTCCCGCGACCACATGGTGCTGCACGAATATGTGAA
CGCTGCTGGCATCACAGGCGGTGGCGGATCTGGCGGCGGTGGTAGCGTCGACGAACAAAAACTCATCTCA
GAAGAGGATCTACAATTCATGGACAAAGACTGCGAAATGAAGCGCACCACCCTGGATAGCCCTCTGGGCA
AGCTGGAACTGTCTGGGTGCGAACAGGGCCTGCACCGTATCATCTTCCTGGGCAAAGGAACATCTGCCGC
CGACGCCGTGGAAGTGCCTGCCCCAGCCGCCGTGCTGGGCGGACCAGAGCCACTGATCCAGGCCACCGCC
TGGCTCAACGCCTACTTTCACCAGCCTGAGGCCATCGAGGAGTTCCCTGTGCCAGCCCTGCACCACCCAG
TGTTCCAGCAGGAGAGCTTTACCCGCCAGGTGCTGTGGAAACTGCTGAAAGTGGTGAAGTTCGGAGAGGT
CATCAGCGAGAGCCACCTGGCCGCCCTGGTGGGCAATCCCGCCGCCACCGCCGCCGTGAACACCGCCCTG
GACGGAAATCCCGTGCCCATTCTGATCCCCTGCCACCGGGTGGTGCAGGGCGACAGCGACGTGGGGCCCT
ACCTGGGCGGGCTCGCCGTGAAAGAGTGGCTGCTGGCCCACGAGGGCCACAGACTGGGCAAGCCTGGGCT
GGGTGGCGGTGGCGGATCTGTCGACTTTCAGAAAGCTAGCTCTATTGTTTATAAGAAGGAGGGGGAA
