>Addgene plasmid #79785 | jk100 pSinEGdsp(p1:MAPPnL;p2:gfp:barcodelandingpad:4xboxB) | addgene partial sequence | sequence record 151902 | pSinRep5-R2 5'-ATTATGCACTGCGCTTCCTC-3'
GTTCCTCGGAAGTACATCGAGTTTTGCTGGTCGGATCATTGGGCCCGCAGGCAAATTTTGGTGTACAGTC
AGTAAATTGGACATGAATTCCGCCCTTTTTCAGGGCGTCGACGCCCTTTTTCAGGGCAATTGCCCTTTTT
CAGGGCTCGAGCCCTTTTTCAGGGCTGTACAGCTAGCGGTGGTCGTACCTCACGACGGCAATTAGGTAGC
GGCCGCTGAAGTTCTCACGCGTTTACTTGTACAGCTCGTCCATGCCGAGAGTGATCCCGGCGGCGGTCAC
GAACTCCAGCAGGACCATGTGATCGCGCTTCTCGTTGGGGTCTTTGCTCAGGGCGGACTGGGTGCTCAGG
TAGTGGTTGTCGGGCAGCAGCACGGGGCCGTCGCCGATGGGGGTGTTCTGCTGGTAGTGGTCGGCGAGCT
GCACGCTGCCGTCCTCGATGTTGTGGCGGATCTTGAAGTTCACCTTGATGCCGTTCTTCTGCTTGTCGGC
CATGATATAGACGTTGTGGCTGTTGTAGTTGTACTCCAGCTTGTGCCCCAGGATGTTGCCGTCCTCCTTG
AAGTCGATGCCCTTCAGCTCGATGCGGTTCACCAGGGTGTCGCCCTCGAACTTCACCTCGGCGCGGGTCT
TGTAGTTGCCGTCGTCCTTGAAGAAGATGGTGCGCTCCTGGACGTAGCCTTCGGGCATGGCGGACTTGAA
GAAGTCGTGCTGCTTCATGTGGTCGGGGTAGCGGCTGAAGCACTGCACGCCGTAGGTCAGGGTGGTCACG
AGGGTGGGCCAGGGCACGGGCAGCTTGCCGGTGGTGCAGATGAACTTCAGGGTCAGCTTGCCGTAGGTGG
CATCGCCCTCGCCCTCGCCGGA
