>Addgene plasmid #79785 | jk100 pSinEGdsp(p1:MAPPnL;p2:gfp:barcodelandingpad:4xboxB) | addgene partial sequence | sequence record 151910 | C-ter-GFP 5'-CTCCTCGCCCTTGCTCAC-3'
GTGGTGGTGTTGTGGTATTAGTCAGATGAAATGTACTATGCTGACTATTTAGGACCACCGTAGAGATGCT
TTAAGGCCTGCATGCGCCGCCTATACGTAGTACTCTTTATCCTTGTTTTTCTTGTTTTTGTTTGCTGATT
TGGCGCTGGAGGGCTGTTTCTCTTTAACCACGGCGCCATTACTCTGAGCACTGTTACTGATATAGTTCCT
AGATTCGTCAACGTGGTAAGCGCTCGGTGGGGTGGCTAGACCGCCAGCTCCGGCTCCAGCTCCAGCGCCA
GCTCCGGCTCCGTCGAGCGGTGGCTCGAGCGGTGGGTTTGCAGCTTTCCATTGAGCTTGTTTCTCAGCGC
GACGCTCACGTCGTCGTGTTTGTGCGTCCATGGTGGCTAGACCGCCAGCTCCGGCTCCAGCTCCAGCGCC
AGCTCCGGCTCCGTCGAGCGGTGGGTTTGCAGCTTTCCATTGAGCTTGTTTCTCAGCGCGACGCTCACGT
CGTCGTGTTTGTGCGTCCATGGTGGCTAGACCGCCAGCTCCGGCTCCAGCTCCAGCGCCAGCTCCGGCTC
CGTCGAGCGGTGGGTTTGCAGCTTTCCATTGAGCTTGTTTCTCAGCGCGACGCTCACGTCGTCGTGTTTG
TGCGTCCATGGTGGCTAGACCGCCAGCTCCGGCTCCAGCTCCAGCGCCAGCTCCGGCTCCGTCGAGCGGT
GGGTTTGCAGCTTTCCATTGAGCTTGTTTCTCAGCGCGACGCTCACGTCGTCGTGTTTGTGCGTCCATGG
TGGCTAGACCGCCAGCTCCGGCTCCAGCTCCAGCGCCAGCTCCGGCTCCGTCGAGCGGTGGAGCGCTAGA
TCCCTCATCCCTGTTGCGATACTTGTAGCGTACGCAGAAGAAGATGCCCAGGCCGATAAACAGAAGCAGG
CCGGCGACTCCCCCGAGTACGATCAGGGCCATC
